Addgene plasmid #244653: CL20_mEGFP_FOidr_101
Purpose: Express mEGFP-tagged intrinsically disordered protein (IDR), FOidr_101, derived from human fusion protein MBNL1_MEIS2
Depositing lab: Richard Kriwacki. Depositing organization: St. Jude Children's Research Hospital. Publication: Proteome-wide computational analyses reveal links between protein condensate formation and RNA biology. Maiti S, Tripathi S, Baggett DW, Phillips AH, Park CG, Wang J, Wahiduzzaman, Freyaldenhoven WT, Kinger S, Pioso BJ, Bollinger JC, Somjee R, Lang B, Babu MM, Kriwacki RW. Sci Adv. 2025 Dec 5;11(49):eady1420. doi: 10.1126/sciadv.ady1420. Epub 2025 Dec 3. PubMed 41337585.
Backbone
  Vector backbone: CL20
  Vector type: Mammalian Expression
Growth in bacteria
  Bacterial resistance: Ampicillin, 100 μg/mL
  Growth temperature: 37°C
  Growth strain: NEB Stable
  Copy number: High Copy
Gene/Insert
  Gene/Insert name: FOidr_101
  Species: H. sapiens (human)
  Mutation: Unmutated
  Tag / fusion protein: monomeric EGFP (N terminal on insert)
  Cloning method: Restriction Enzyme; 5′ cloning site Unknown (unknown if destroyed)
Terms and licenses: Academic/Nonprofit Terms; Industry Terms: Not Available to Industry
Depositor comments: MBNL1_MEIS2_386_524
How to cite: CL20_mEGFP_FOidr_101 was a gift from Richard Kriwacki (Addgene plasmid # 244653 ; http://n2t.net/addgene:244653 ; RRID:Addgene_244653)
