[The description below was written by a language model from this plasmid's Addgene catalogue record and pLannotate feature annotations shown in this document.]
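Description:
CL20_mEGFP_FOidr_101 is a mammalian expression plasmid built on the CL20 backbone. The catalogue lists it only as a mammalian expression vector, but the feature table shows the architecture of an HIV-1-derived, self-inactivating lentiviral transfer vector. It is maintained in E. coli through a high-copy ColE1/pUC-type origin and an ampicillin resistance gene (β-lactamase) with its own promoter. The recorded recombination-stable growth strain is consistent with the repeated LTR sequences. The viral segment begins with a CMV enhancer placed upstream of a truncated 5' LTR, which would drive genomic RNA production in packaging cells. It continues through the Ψ packaging signal, a gag fragment, the cPPT/CTS and the Rev response element, and ends in a ΔU3 3' LTR (annotated as a fragment) followed by a rabbit β-globin polyadenylation signal. An SV40 origin with an SV40 poly(A) signal, and remnants of lac regulatory sequence, lie in the plasmid backbone. No mammalian selection marker is annotated.

The payload is driven by an internal CMV enhancer/promoter and encodes monomeric EGFP fused to the N-terminus of FOidr_101. This is an unmutated intrinsically disordered region taken from the human fusion protein MBNL1_MEIS2; the depositor's comment indicates residues 386–524 of that fusion. The annotation matches this segment to MEIS2, suggesting that most or all of it comes from the MEIS2 portion. The fluorescent tag allows the localisation and behaviour of the disordered region to be observed in living mammalian cells. The associated publication concerns protein condensate formation and RNA biology, which suggests the construct was used to test whether this region forms condensates. The record does not state whether it was delivered by transfection or by lentiviral transduction.
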