Features (pLannotate 1.2.2; 29 found; start..end, strand, type, name):
    199..254     -  polyA_signal   β-globin poly(A) signal: rabbit β-globin polyadenylation signal (Gil and Proudfoot, 1987)
    340..475     -  LTR            3' LTR (ΔU3) (fragment): self-inactivating 3' long terminal repeat (LTR) from HIV-1
    477..545     -  CDS            nef (fragment): NEF_HV1Z2 - Experimental evidence at protein level: Swiss-Prot protein existence level 1. Extracellular Nef protein targets CD4(+) T-lymphocytes for apoptosis by interacting with CXCR4 surface receptors. From Human immunodeficiency virus type 1 group M subtype D (isolate Z2/CDC-Z34) (HIV-1).
    571..993     -  CDS            MEIS2 (fragment): MEIS2_HUMAN - Also known as MRG1. Experimental evidence at protein level: Swiss-Prot protein existence level 1. Involved in transcriptional regulation. Binds to HOX or PBX proteins to form dimers, or to a DNA-bound dimer of PBX and HOX proteins and thought to have a role in stabilization of the homeoprotein-DNA complex. Isoform 3 is required for the activity of a PDX1:PBX1b:MEIS2b complex in pancreatic acinar cells involved in the transcriptional activation of the ELA1 enhancer; the complex binds to the enhancer B element and cooperates with the transcription factor 1 complex (PTF1) bound to t
   1030..1746    -  CDS            mEGFP: mEGFP is a basic (constitutively fluorescent) green fluorescent protein published in 2002, derived from Aequorea victoria. It has moderate acid sensitivity.
   1760..1797    -  misc_feature   MCS (fragment): multiple cloning site
   1796..1812    -  promoter       tight TRE promoter (fragment): Tet-responsive promoter PTight, consisting of seven tet operator sequences followed by the minimal CMV promoter
   1828..2031    -  promoter       CMV promoter: human cytomegalovirus (CMV) immediate early promoter
   2032..2335    -  enhancer       CMV enhancer: human cytomegalovirus immediate early enhancer
   2403..2419    -  misc_feature   MCS (fragment): multiple cloning site
   2419..2444    -  CDS            Rev (fragment): human immunodeficiency virus 1 (HIV-1) Rev protein; rev; enhances nuclear export of unspliced and incompletely spliced viral mRNAs
   2821..3054    -  misc_feature   RRE: The Rev response element (RRE) of HIV-1 allows for Rev-dependent mRNA export from the nucleus to the cytoplasm.
   3188..3271    -  CDS            vif (fragment): VIF_HV1BR - Experimental evidence at protein level: Swiss-Prot protein existence level 1. Counteracts the innate antiviral activity of host APOBEC3F and APOBEC3G. Forms a complex with host APOBEC3F and APOBEC3G thus preventing the entry of these lethally hypermutating enzymes into progeny virions. Recruits an active E3 ubiquitin ligase complex composed of elongin BC, CUL5, and RBX2 to induce polyubiquitination of APOBEC3G and APOBEC3F. In turn, they are directed to the 26S proteasome for degradation. Vif interaction with APOBEC3G also blocks its cytidine deaminase activity in a proteasome-inde
   3414..3531    -  misc_feature   cPPT/CTS: central polypurine tract and central termination sequence of HIV-1
   3680..4039    -  CDS            HIV-1 gag (fragment): gag protein from human immunodeficiency virus 1; gag
   4023..4148    -  misc_feature   HIV-1 Ψ: packaging signal of human immunodeficiency virus type 1
   4195..4452    -  LTR            5' LTR (truncated): truncated 5' long terminal repeat (LTR) from HIV-1
   4454..4833    -  enhancer       CMV enhancer: human cytomegalovirus immediate early enhancer
   4864..4968    +  promoter       AmpR promoter: bla
   4969..5829    +  CDS            AmpR: β-lactamase; bla; confers resistance to ampicillin, carbenicillin, and related antibiotics
   6000..6588    +  rep_origin     ori: high-copy-number ColE1/pMB1/pBR322/pUC origin of replication
   6771..6825    +  CDS            lacI (fragment): lac repressor; lacI; The lac repressor binds to the lac operator to inhibit transcription in E. coli. This inhibition can be relieved by adding lactose or isopropyl-β-D-thiogalactopyranoside (IPTG).
   6827..6961    -  polyA_signal   SV40 poly(A) signal: SV40 polyadenylation signal
   6981..7116    -  rep_origin     SV40 ori: SV40 origin of replication
   7140..7162    -  promoter       SV40 promoter (fragment): SV40 enhancer and early promoter
   7169..7208    +  CDS            lacI (fragment): lac repressor; lacI; The lac repressor binds to the lac operator to inhibit transcription in E. coli. This inhibition can be relieved by adding lactose or isopropyl-β-D-thiogalactopyranoside (IPTG).
   7221..7242    +  protein_bind   CAP binding site: CAP binding activates transcription in the presence of cAMP. E. coli catabolite activator protein
   7257..7287    +  promoter       lac promoter: promoter for the E. coli lac operon
   7295..7311    +  protein_bind   lac operator: The lac repressor binds to the lac operator to inhibit transcription in E. coli. This inhibition can be relieved by adding lactose or isopropyl-β-D-thiogalactopyranoside (IPTG). lac repressor encoded by lacI
>Addgene plasmid #244653 | CL20_mEGFP_FOidr_101 | addgene full sequence | sequence record 488126 | Addgene NGS Result
AAAAAAAATCTAACCTCAAGTCAAGGCTTTTCTATGGAATAAGGAATGGACAGCAGGGGGCTGTTTCATA
TACTGATGACCTCTTTATAGCCAACCTTTGTTCATGGCAGCCAGCATATGGGCATATGTTGCCAAACTCT
AAACCAAATACTCATTCTGATGTTTTAAATGATTTGCCCTCCCATATGTCCTTCCGAGTGAGAGACACAA
AAAATTCCAACACACTATTGCAATGAAAATAAATTTCCTTTATTAGCCAGAAGTCAGATGCTCAAGGGGC
TTCATGATGTCCCCATAATTTTTGGCAGAGGGAAAAAGATCTGCTAGCTCGAGCAGCTGAAGCTTTATTG
AGGCTTAAGCAGTGGGTTCCCTAGTTAGCCAGAGAGCTCCCAGGCTCAGATCTGGTCTAACCAGAGAGAC
CCAGTACAGGCAAAAAGCAGATCTTGTCTTCTTTGGGAGTGAATTAGCCCTTCCAGTCCCCCCTTTTCTT
TTAAAAAGTGGCTAAGATCTACAGCTGCCTTGTAAGTCATTGGTCTTAAAGGTACCGTAATCTTATCTAG
AACCGGTTCACTGTGCGTGAATATCCATAACTTGACCGCCCACATTTGGATCAACGCTATTCAGCATTGT
TGGACTTTGAGCGGACATGGTCATTCCGGGATGAGTTGGAGGTCCTCCATGCATCATCATTGCGGGATGA
TGTGGATGGCTCGGCAAGTATGAATGCATCGGCGGCCCATGGCGTAATTGCGTGGGGTGTGGCGTCATTT
GGGGAGGGGTGTACGACGGCTGAGCCATTGACATCCCCATGGGACCGCCCTGACTAACATAATCGCCGGG
CATACTCTGAAGACCGGCAGGACGGATTCCCATGTGTTGTTGCCCGTCCAAAACAAACGACCCCATTGGT
TGCCCCTCAGGGGAGTAGGCGGCGCCTTGGGATACGGCGCGATTACTCTGGTCAATCATTGGCTGTACGA
TGCGGCGCCGGGAAGCGGCCGCACTTCCCCCGGAGCCTCCGCTTCCGCCCTTGTACAGCTCGTCCATGCC
GAGAGTGATCCCGGCGGCGGTCACGAACTCCAGCAGGACCATGTGATCGCGCTTCTCGTTGGGGTCTTTG
CTCAGCTTGGACTGGGTGCTCAGGTAGTGGTTGTCGGGCAGCAGCACGGGGCCGTCGCCGATGGGGGTGT
TCTGCTGGTAGTGGTCGGCGAGCTGCACGCTGCCGTCCTCGATGTTGTGGCGGATCTTGAAGTTCACCTT
GATGCCGTTCTTCTGCTTGTCGGCCATGATATAGACGTTGTGGCTGTTGTAGTTGTACTCCAGCTTGTGC
CCCAGGATGTTGCCGTCCTCCTTGAAGTCGATGCCCTTCAGCTCGATGCGGTTCACCAGGGTGTCGCCCT
CGAACTTCACCTCGGCGCGGGTCTTGTAGTTGCCGTCGTCCTTGAAGAAGATGGTGCGCTCCTGGACGTA
GCCTTCGGGCATGGCGGACTTGAAGAAGTCGTGCTGCTTCATGTGGTCGGGGTAGCGGCTGAAGCACTGC
ACGCCGTAGGTCAGGGTGGTCACGAGGGTGGGCCAGGGCACGGGCAGCTTGCCGGTGGTGCAGATGAACT
TCAGGGTCAGCTTGCCGTAGGTGGCATCGCCCTCGCCCTCGCCGGACACGCTGAACTTGTGGCCGTTTAC
GTCGCCGTCCAGCTCGACCAGGATGGGCACCACCCCGGTGAACAGCTCCTCGCCCTTGCTCACCATGGTG
GCGACCGGTGGATCCCGGGCCCGCGGTACCGTCGACTGCAGAATTCGGTTCACTAAACGAGCCCGGTTCA
CTAAACGAGCTCTGCTTATATAGACCTCCCACCGTACACGCCTACCGCCCATTTGCGTCAATGGGGCGGA
GTTGTTACGACATTTTGGAAAGTCCCGTTGATTTTGGTGCCAAAACAAACTCCCATTGACGTCAATGGGG
TGGAGACTTGGAAATCCCCGTGAGTCAAACCGCTATCCACGCCCATTGATGTACTGCCAAAACCGCATCA
CCATGGTAATAGCGATGACTAATACGTAGATGTACTGCCAAGTAGGAAAGTCCCATAAGGTCATGTACTG
GGCATAATGCCAGGCGGGCCATTTACCGTCATTGACGTCAATAGGGGGCGTACTTGGCATATGATACACT
TGATGTACTGCCAAGTGGGCAGTTTACCGTAAATACTCCACCCATTGACGTCAATGGAAAGTCCCTATTG
GCGTTACTATGGGAACATACGTCATTATTGACGTCAATGGGCGGGGGTCGTTGGGCGGTCAGCCAGGCGG
GCCATTTACCGTAAGTTATGTAACGCGGAACTCCATATATGGGCTATGAACTAATGACCCCGTAATTGAT
TACTATTAATAACTAGCACGCGTTCGAAGCTTGAGCTCGGTCCCCTCGGGGTTGGGAGGTGGGTCTGAAA
CGATAATGGTGAATATCCCTGCCTAACTCTATTCACTATAGAAAGTACAGCAAAAACTATTCTTAAACCT
ACCAAGCCTCCTACTATCATTATGAATAATTTTATATACCACAGCCAATTTGTTATGTTAAACCAATTCC
ACAAACTTGCCCATTTATCTAATTCCAATAATTCTTGTTCATTCTTTTCTTGCTGGTTTTGCGATTCTTC
AATTAAGGAGTGTATTAAGCTTGTGTAATTGTTAATTTCTCTGTCCCACTCCATCCAGGTCGTGTGATTC
CAAATCTGTTCCAGAGATTTATTACTCCAACTAGCATTCCAAGGCACAGCAGTGGTGCAAATGAGTTTTC
CAGAGCAACCCCAAATCCCCAGGAGCTGTTGATCCTTTAGGTATCTTTCCACAGCCAGGATTCTTGCCTG
GAGCTGCTTGATGCCCCAGACTGTGAGTTGCAACAGATGCTGTTGCGCCTCAATAGCCCTCAGCAAATTG
TTCTGCTGCTGCACTATACCAGACAATAATTGTCTGGCCTGTACCGTCAGCGTCATTGACGCTGCGCCCA
TAGTGCTTCCTGCTGCTCCCAAGAACCCAAGGAACAAAGCTCCTATTCCCACTGCTCTTTTTTCTCTCTG
CACCACTCTTCTCTTTGCCTTGGTGGGTGCTACTCCTAATGGTTCAATTTTTACTACTTTATATTTATAT
AATTCACTTCTCCAATTGTCCCTCATATCTCCTCCTTATGGTGTTTTACTAAACTTTTCCATGTTCTAAT
CCTCATCCTGTCTACTTGCCACACAATCATCACCTGCCATCTGTTTTCCATAATCCCTAATGATCTTTGC
TTTTCTTCTTGGCACTACTTTTATGTCACTATTATCTTGTATTACTACTGCCCCTTCACCTTTCCAGAGG
AGCTTTGCTGGTCCTTTCCAAAGTGGATTTCTGCTGTCCCTGTAATAAACCCGAAAATTTTGAATTTTTG
TAATTTGTTTTTGTAATTCTTTAGTTTGTATGTCTGTTGCTATTATGTCTACTATTCTTTCCCCTGCACT
GTACCCCCCAATCCCCCCTTTTCTTTTAAAATTGTGGATGAATACTGCCATTTGTACTGCTGTCTTAAGA
TGTTCAGCCTGATCTCTTACCTGTCCTATAATTTTCTTTAATTCTTTATTCATAGATTCTACTACTCCTT
GACTTTGGGGATTGTAGGGAATTTCCAGGTCTGAAGATCCTGCTGCTTGCTGTGCTTTTTTCTTACTTTT
GTTTTGCTCTTCCTCTATCTTGTCTAAAGCTTCCTTGGTGTCTTTTATCTCTATCCTTTGATGCACACAA
TAGAGGGTTGCTACTGTATTATATAATGATCTAAGTTCTTCTGATCCTGTCTGAAGGGATGGTTGTAGCT
GTCCCAGTATTTGTCTACAGCCTTCTGATGTTTCTAACAGGCCAGTATTAACTGCGAATCGTTCTAGCTC
CCTGCTTGCCCATACTATATGTTTTAATTTATATTTTTTCTTTCCCCCTGGCCTTAACCGAATTTTTTCC
CATCGCGATCTAATTCTCCCCCGCTTAATACTGACGCTCTCGCACCCATCTCTCTCCTTCTAGCCTCCGC
TAGTCAAAATTTTTGGCGTACTCACCAGTCGCCGCCCCTCGCCTCTTGCCGTGCGCGCTTCAGCAAGCCG
AGTCCTGCGTCGAGAGAGCTCCTCTGGTTTCCCTTTCGCTTTCAAGTCCCTGTTCGGGCGCCACTGCTAG
AGATTTTCCACACTGACTAAAAGGGTCTGAGGGATCTCTAGTTACCAGAGTCACACAACAGACGGGCACA
CACTACTTGAAGCACTCAAGGCAAGCTTTATTGAGGCTTAAGCAGTGGGTTCCCTAGTTAGCCAGAGAGC
TCCCAGGCTCAGATCTGGTCTAACCAGAGAGACCCAGTACAGGCAAAAAGCAGCTGCTTATATGCAGGAT
CTGAGGGCTCGCCACTCCCCAGTCCCGCCCAGGCCACGCCTCCCATGGTAATAGCGATGACTAATACGTA
GATGTACTGCCAAGTAGGAAAGTCCCATAAGGTCATGTACTGGGCATAATGCCAGGCGGGCCATTTACCG
TCATTGACGTCAATAGGGGGCGTACTTGGCATATGATACACTTGATGTACTGCCAAGTGGGCAGTTTACC
GTAAATACTCCACCCATTGACGTCAATGGAAAGTCCCTATTGGCGTTACTATGGGAACATACGTCATTAT
TGACGTCAATGGGCGGGGGTCGTTGGGCGGTCAGCCAGGCGGGCCATTTACCGTAAGTTATGTAACGCGG
AACTCCATATATGGGCTATGAACTAATGACCCCGTAATTGATTACTATTAATAACTAGTCAATAATCAAT
GTCGACCCAGGTGGCACTTTTCGGGGAAATGTGCGCGGAACCCCTATTTGTTTATTTTTCTAAATACATT
CAAATATGTATCCGCTCATGAGACAATAACCCTGATAAATGCTTCAATAATATTGAAAAAGGAAGAGTAT
GAGTATTCAACATTTCCGTGTCGCCCTTATTCCCTTTTTTGCGGCATTTTGCCTTCCTGTTTTTGCTCAC
CCAGAAACGCTGGTGAAAGTAAAAGATGCTGAAGATCAGTTGGGTGCACGAGTGGGTTACATCGAACTGG
ATCTCAACAGCGGTAAGATCCTTGAGAGTTTTCGCCCCGAAGAACGTTTTCCAATGATGAGCACTTTTAA
AGTTCTGCTATGTGGCGCGGTATTATCCCGTATTGACGCCGGGCAAGAGCAACTCGGTCGCCGCATACAC
TATTCTCAGAATGACTTGGTTGAGTACTCACCAGTCACAGAAAAGCATCTTACGGATGGCATGACAGTAA
GAGAATTATGCAGTGCTGCCATAACCATGAGTGATAACACTGCGGCCAACTTACTTCTGACAACGATCGG
AGGACCGAAGGAGCTAACCGCTTTTTTGCACAACATGGGGGATCATGTAACTCGCCTTGATCGTTGGGAA
CCGGAGCTGAATGAAGCCATACCAAACGACGAGCGTGACACCACGATGCCTGTAGCAATGGCAACAACGT
TGCGCAAACTATTAACTGGCGAACTACTTACTCTAGCTTCCCGGCAACAATTAATAGACTGGATGGAGGC
GGATAAAGTTGCAGGACCACTTCTGCGCTCGGCCCTTCCGGCTGGCTGGTTTATTGCTGATAAATCTGGA
GCCGGTGAGCGTGGGTCTCGCGGTATCATTGCAGCACTGGGGCCAGATGGTAAGCCCTCCCGTATCGTAG
TTATCTACACGACGGGGAGTCAGGCAACTATGGATGAACGAAATAGACAGATCGCTGAGATAGGTGCCTC
ACTGATTAAGCATTGGTAACTGTCAGACCAAGTTTACTCATATATACTTTAGATTGATTTAAAACTTCAT
TTTTAATTTAAAAGGATCTAGGTGAAGATCCTTTTTGATAATCTCATGACCAAAATCCCTTAACGTGAGT
TTTCGTTCCACTGAGCGTCAGACCCCGTAGAAAAGATCAAAGGATCTTCTTGAGATCCTTTTTTTCTGCG
CGTAATCTGCTGCTTGCAAACAAAAAAACCACCGCTACCAGCGGTGGTTTGTTTGCCGGATCAAGAGCTA
CCAACTCTTTTTCCGAAGGTAACTGGCTTCAGCAGAGCGCAGATACCAAATACTGTTCTTCTAGTGTAGC
CGTAGTTAGGCCACCACTTCAAGAACTCTGTAGCACCGCCTACATACCTCGCTCTGCTAATCCTGTTACC
AGTGGCTGCTGCCAGTGGCGATAAGTCGTGTCTTACCGGGTTGGACTCAAGACGATAGTTACCGGATAAG
GCGCAGCGGTCGGGCTGAACGGGGGGTTCGTGCACACAGCCCAGCTTGGAGCGAACGACCTACACCGAAC
TGAGATACCTACAGCGTGAGCTATGAGAAAGCGCCACGCTTCCCGAAGGGAGAAAGGCGGACAGGTATCC
GGTAAGCGGCAGGGTCGGAACAGGAGAGCGCACGAGGGAGCTTCCAGGGGGAAACGCCTGGTATCTTTAT
AGTCCTGTCGGGTTTCGCCACCTCTGACTTGAGCGTCGATTTTTGTGATGCTCGTCAGGGGGGCGGAGCC
TATGGAAAAACGCCAGCAACGCGGCCTTTTTACGGTTCCTGGCCTTTTGCTGGCCTTTTGCTCACATGTT
CTTTCCTGCGTTATCCCCTGATTCTGTGGATAACCGTATTACCGCCTTTGAGTGAGCTGATACCGCTCGC
CGCAGCCGAACGACCGAGCGCAGCGAGTCAGTGAGCGAGGAAGCGGAAGAGCGCCCAATACGCAAACCGC
CTCTCCCCGCGCGTTGGCCGATTCATTAATGCAGCGGATCCAGACATGATAAGATACATTGATGAGTTTG
GACAAACCACAACTAGAATGCAGTGAAAAAAATGCTTTATTTGTGAAATTTGTGATGCTATTGCTTTATT
TGTAACCATTATAAGCTGCAATAAACAAGTTAGCTTTTTGCAAAAGCCTAGGCCTCCAAAAAAGCCTCCT
CACTACTTCTGGAATAGCTCAGAGGCCGAGGCGGCCTCGGCCTCTGCATAAATAAAAAAAATTAGTCAGC
CATGGGGCGGAGAATGGGCGGAACTGGGCGGAGTTAGGGGCGGGATGGGCGGAGTTAGGGGCGGGACTAT
GGTTGCTGACTAATTGAGATGCGGATCCGCTGGCACGACAGGTTTCCCGACTGGAAAGCGGGCAGTGAGC
GCAACGCAATTAATGTGAGTTAGCTCACTCATTAGGCACCCCAGGCTTTACACTTTATGCTTCCGGCTCG
TATGTTGTGTGGAATTGTGAGCGGATAACAATTTCACACAGGAAACAGCTATGACCATGATTACGCCAAG
CTTGGGCTGCAGGTCGAGGGATCTCCATAAGAGAAGAGGGACAGCTATGACTGGGAGTAGTCAGGAGAGG
AGGAAAAATCTGGCTAGTAAAACATGTAAGGAAAATTTTAGGGATGTTAAAGAAAAAAATAACACAAAAC
AAAATAT
